>Addgene plasmid #153800 | pGBW-m4133668 | addgene full sequence | sequence record 307324 | Ginkgo NGS Result
CACCATGTACAGCTTTGTATCTGAAGAGACAGGCACTCTCATCGTTAATTCAGTGTTGCTGTTCCTGGCA
TTTGTGGTCTTCCTTTTAGTGACCCTAGCGATACTGACGGCCCTCCGGCTGTGCGCTTATTGTTGTAACA
TTGTCAACGTTAGTCTCGTGAAGCCCTCGTTCTACGTTTATTCCCGCGTGAAAAATCTAAACAGCTCCCG
TGTGCCTGATCTTCTTGTCGAAAACCTTTACTTTCAGTCGCACCATCACCATCACCATTAAGCTAGCTTG
ACTGACTGAGATACAGCGTACCTTCAGCTCACAGACATGATAAGATACATTGATGAGTTTGGACAAACCA
CAACTAGAATGCAGTGAAAAAAATGCTTTATTTGTGAAATTTGTGATGCTATTGCTTTATTTGTAACCAT
TATAAGCTGCAATAAACAAGTTAACAACAACAATTGCATTCATTTTATGTTTCAGGTTCAGGGGGAGGTG
TGGGAGGTTTTTTAAAGCAAGTAAAACCTCTACAAATGTGGTATTGGCCCATCTCTATCGGTATCGTAGC
ATAACCCCTTGGGGCCTCTAAACGGGTCTTGAGGGGTTTTTTGTGCCCCTCGGGCCGGATTGCTATCTAC
CGGCATTGGCGCAGAAAAAAATGCCTGATGCGACGCTGCGCGTCTTATACTCCCACATATGCCAGATTCA
GCAACGGATACGGCTTCCCCAACTTGCCCACTTCCATACGTGTCCTCCTTACCAGAAATTTATCCTTAAG
GTCGTCAGCTATCCTGCAGGCGATCTCTCGATTTCGATCAAGACATTCCTTTAATGGTCTTTTCTGGACA
CCACTAGGGGTCAGAAGTAGTTCATCAAACTTTCTTCCCTCCCTAATCTCATTGGTTACCTTGGGCTATC
GAAACTTAATTAACCAGTCAAGTCAGCTACTTGGCGAGATCGACTTGTCTGGGTTTCGACTACGCTCAGA
ATTGCGTCAGTCAAGTTCGATCTGGTCCTTGCTATTGCACCCGTTCTCCGATTACGAGTTTCATTTAAAT
CATGTGAGCAAAAGGCCAGCAAAAGGCCAGGAACCGTAAAAAGGCCGCGTTGCTGGCGTTTTTCCATAGG
CTCCGCCCCCCTGACGAGCATCACAAAAATCGACGCTCAAGTCAGAGGTGGCGAAACCCGACAGGACTAT
AAAGATACCAGGCGTTTCCCCCTGGAAGCTCCCTCGTGCGCTCTCCTGTTCCGACCCTGCCGCTTACCGG
ATACCTGTCCGCCTTTCTCCCTTCGGGAAGCGTGGCGCTTTCTCATAGCTCACGCTGTAGGTATCTCAGT
TCGGTGTAGGTCGTTCGCTCCAAGCTGGGCTGTGTGCACGAACCCCCCGTTCAGCCCGACCGCTGCGCCT
TATCCGGTAACTATCGTCTTGAGTCCAACCCGGTAAGACACGACTTATCGCCACTGGCAGCAGCCACTGG
TAACAGGATTAGCAGAGCGAGGTATGTAGGCGGTGCTACAGAGTTCTTGAAGTGGTGGCCTAACTACGGC
TACACTAGAAGAACAGTATTTGGTATCTGCGCTCTGCTGAAGCCAGTTACCTTCGGAAAAAGAGTTGGTA
GCTCTTGATCCGGCAAACAAACCACCGCTGGTAGCGGTGGTTTTTTTGTTTGCAAGCAGCAGATTACGCG
CAGAAAAAAAGGATCTCAAGAAGATCCTTTGATCTTTTCTACGGGGTCTGACGCTCAGTGGAACGAAAAC
TCACGTTAAGGGATTTTGGTCATGAGATTATCAAAAAGGATCTTCACCTAGATCCTTTTAAATTAAAAAT
GAAGTTTTAAATCAATCTAAAGTATATATGAGTAAACTTGGTCTGACAGTTACCAATGCTTAATCAGTGA
GGCACCTATCTCAGCGATCTGTCTATTTCGTTCATCCATAGTTGCATTTAAATTTCCGAACTCTCCAAGG
CCCTCGTCGGAAAATCTTCAAACCTTTCGTCCGATCCATCTTGCAGGCTACCTCTCGAACGAACTATCGC
AAGTCTCTTGGCCGGCCTTGCGCCTTGGCTATTGCTTGGCAGCGCCTATCGCCAGGTATTACTCCAATCC
CGAATATCCGAGATCGGGATCACCCGAGAGAAGTTCAACCTACATCCTCAATCCCGATCTATCCGAGATC
CGAGGAATATCGAAATCGGGGCGCGCCTGGTGTACCGAGAACGATCCTCTCAGTGCGAGTCTCGACGATC
CATATCGTTGCTTGGCAGTCAGCCAGTCGGAATCCAGCTTGGGACCCAGGAAGTCCAATCGTCAGATATT
GTACTCAAGCCTGGTCACGGCAGCGTACCGATCTGTTTAAACCTAGATATTGATAGTCTGATCGGTCAAC
GTATAATCGAGTCCTAGCTTTTGCAAACATCTATCAAGAGACAGGATCAGCAGGAGGCTTTCGCATGAGT
ATTCAACATTTCCGTGTCGCCCTTATTCCCTTTTTTGCGGCATTTTGCCTTCCTGTTTTTGCTCACCCAG
AAACGCTGGTGAAAGTAAAAGATGCTGAAGATCAGTTGGGTGCGCGAGTGGGTTACATCGAACTGGATCT
CAACAGCGGTAAGATCCTTGAGAGTTTTCGCCCCGAAGAACGCTTTCCAATGATGAGCACTTTTAAAGTT
CTGCTATGTGGCGCGGTATTATCCCGTATTGACGCCGGGCAAGAGCAACTCGGTCGCCGCATACACTATT
CTCAGAATGACTTGGTTGAGTATTCACCAGTCACAGAAAAGCATCTTACGGATGGCATGACAGTAAGAGA
ATTATGCAGTGCTGCCATAACCATGAGTGATAACACTGCGGCCAACTTACTTCTGACAACGATTGGAGGA
CCGAAGGAGCTAACCGCTTTTTTGCACAACATGGGGGATCATGTAACTCGCCTTGATCGTTGGGAACCGG
AGCTGAATGAAGCCATACCAAACGACGAGCGTGACACCACGATGCCTGTAGCAATGGCAACAACCTTGCG
TAAACTATTAACTGGCGAACTACTTACTCTAGCTTCCCGGCAACAGTTGATAGACTGGATGGAGGCGGAT
AAAGTTGCAGGACCACTTCTGCGCTCGGCCCTTCCGGCTGGCTGGTTTATTGCTGATAAATCTGGAGCCG
GTGAGCGTGGGTCTCGCGGTATCATTGCAGCACTGGGGCCAGATGGTAAGCCCTCCCGTATCGTAGTTAT
CTACACGACGGGGAGTCAGGCAACTATGGATGAACGAAATAGACAGATCGCTGAGATAGGTGCCTCACTG
ATTAAGCATTGGTAACCGATTCTAGGTGCATTGGCGCAGAAAAAAATGCCTGATGCGACGCTGCGCGTCT
TATACTCCCACATATGCCAGATTCAGCAACGGATACGGCTTCCCCAACTTGCCCACTTCCATACGTGTCC
TCCTTACCAGAAATTTATCCTTAAGATCCCGAATCGTTTAAACTCGACTCTGGCTCTATCGAATCTCCGT
CGTTTCGAGCTTACGCGAACAGCCGTGGCGCTCATTTGCTCGTCGGGCATCGAATCTCGTCAGCTATCGT
CAGCTTACCTTTTTGGCAGCGATCGCGGCTCCCGACATCTTGGACCATTAGCTCCACAGGTATCTTCTTC
CCTCTAGTGGTCATAACAGCAGCTTCAGCTACCTCTCAATTCAAAAAACCCCTCAAGACCCGTTTAGAGG
CCCCAAGGGGTTATGCTATCAATCGTTGCGTTACACACACAAAAAACCAACACACATCCATCTTCGATGG
ATAGCGATTTTATTATCTAACTGCTGATCGAGTGTAGCCAGATCTAGTAATCAATTACGGGGTCATTAGT
TCATAGCCCATATATGGAGTTCCGCGTTACATAACTTACGGTAAATGGCCCGCCTGGCTGACCGCCCAAC
GACCCCCGCCCATTGACGTCAATAATGACGTATGTTCCCATAGTAACGCCAATAGGGACTTTCCATTGAC
GTCAATGGGTGGAGTATTTACGGTAAACTGCCCACTTGGCAGTACATCAAGTGTATCATATGCCAAGTAC
GCCCCCTATTGACGTCAATGACGGTAAATGGCCCGCCTGGCATTATGCCCAGTACATGACCTTATGGGAC
TTTCCTACTTGGCAGTACATCTACGTATTAGTCATCGCTATTACCATGCTGATGCGGTTTTGGCAGTACA
TCAATGGGCGTGGATAGCGGTTTGACTCACGGGGATTTCCAAGTCTCCACCCCATTGACGTCAATGGGAG
TTTGTTTTGGCACCAAAATCAACGGGACTTTCCAAAATGTCGTAACAACTCCGCCCCATTGACGCAAATG
GGCGGTAGGCGTGTACGGTGGGAGGTCTATATAAGCAGAGCTGGTTTAGTGAACCGTCAGATCAGATCTT
TGTCGATCCTACCATCCACTCGACACACCCGCCAGCGGCCGC
Features (pLannotate 1.2.2; 17 found; start..end, strand, type, name):
      5..229     +  CDS            E: VEMP_SARS2 - Experimental evidence at protein level: Swiss-Prot protein existence level 1. Plays a central role in virus morphogenesis and assembly. Acts as a viroporin and self-assembles in host membranes forming pentameric protein-lipid pores that allow ion transport. Also plays a role in the induction of apoptosis (By similarity). Regulates the localization of S protein at cis-Golgi, the place of virus budding (PubMed:33229438). May act by slowing down the cell secretory pathway (PubMed:33229438). May interfere with tight-junction stability by interacting with host MPP5. This would result i
    251..268     +  CDS            6xHis: 6xHis affinity tag
    321..442     -  polyA_signal   SV40 poly(A) signal: SV40 polyadenylation signal
    465..534     -  CDS            large T antigen (fragment): large T antigen from SV40 (simian virus 40)
    557..603     +  terminator     T7 terminator: transcription terminator for bacteriophage T7 RNA polymerase
    633..769     +  terminator     rrnG terminator: transcription terminator from the E. coli ribosomal RNA rrnG operon (Albrechtsen et al., 1991)
    814..885     +  misc_feature   3' β-globin insulator: insulator downstream of the human β-globin locus (Farrell et al., 2002)
   1111..1699    -  rep_origin     ori: high-copy-number ColE1/pMB1/pBR322/pUC origin of replication
   1871..1935    -  CDS            bla(M) (fragment): β-lactamase lacking the signal sequence; bla(M); allows cytosolic expression of β-lactamase
   2445..3305    +  CDS            AmpR: β-lactamase; bla; confers resistance to ampicillin, carbenicillin, and related antibiotics
   3318..3454    +  terminator     rrnG terminator: transcription terminator from the E. coli ribosomal RNA rrnG operon (Albrechtsen et al., 1991)
   3606..3677    +  misc_feature   5' β-globin insulator: insulator upstream of the human β-globin locus (Farrell et al., 2002)
   3682..3728    -  terminator     T7 terminator: transcription terminator for bacteriophage T7 RNA polymerase
   3746..3794    -  polyA_signal   poly(A) signal: synthetic polyadenylation signal
   3875..4178    +  enhancer       CMV enhancer: human cytomegalovirus immediate early enhancer
   4251..4268    -  promoter       CMV promoter (fragment): human cytomegalovirus (CMV) immediate early promoter
   4331..4382    +  promoter       CMVd2 promoter: truncated human cytomegalovirus (CMV) immediate early promoter that yields moderately reduced expression relative to the full-length promoter
