[The description below was written by a language model from this plasmid's Addgene catalogue record and pLannotate feature annotations shown in this document.]
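Description:
pGBW-m4133668 is a mammalian expression plasmid built on the pTwist_CMV_6 backbone that carries the wild-type envelope (E) gene of SARS-CoV-2. It is propagated in E. coli as a high-copy plasmid through a ColE1/pUC-type origin and is selected with ampicillin via a full-length β-lactamase (AmpR) gene. The annotation also picks up a short additional β-lactamase fragment, which appears to be a backbone remnant rather than a functional marker. No mammalian selection marker is annotated, so the construct appears suited to transient transfection.

The sequenced record is about 4.45 kb. In it, the E coding sequence sits just downstream of the human cytomegalovirus immediate-early enhancer and promoter elements, which the annotation resolves as the CMV enhancer plus a promoter fragment and a truncated CMVd2 match. The open reading frame is followed by a C-terminal tag supplied by the backbone. The catalogue describes this tag as a TEV-cleavable 6xHis; only the 6xHis portion is annotated in the feature table, and the short gap between E and the His tag is where the protease site would be expected. An SV40 polyadenylation signal is annotated downstream of the tag, on the reverse strand. The expression unit is flanked by β-globin insulator elements, T7 and rrnG transcription terminators, and an upstream synthetic poly(A) signal, which together help isolate it from read-through transcription from the rest of the plasmid.

E is a small viroporin involved in virion assembly and budding. The construct allows its expression in mammalian cells, and the His tag permits detection or affinity purification and can be removed by TEV cleavage.
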