Addgene plasmid #153800: pGBW-m4133668
Purpose: Mammalian expression plasmid for SARS-CoV-2 E (envelope)
Depositing lab: Ginkgo Bioworks & Benjie Chen. Depositing organization: Ginkgo Bioworks.
Backbone
  Vector backbone: pTwist_CMV_6
  Backbone size w/o insert (bp): 4180
  Vector type: Mammalian Expression
Growth in bacteria
  Bacterial resistance: Ampicillin, 100 μg/mL
  Growth temperature: 37°C
  Growth strain: DH5alpha
  Copy number: High Copy
Gene/Insert
  Gene/Insert name: SARS-CoV-2 E (envelope) (alt names: envelope protein; E protein)
  Species: Severe acute respiratory syndrome coronavirus 2
  Insert size (bp): 221
  Mutation: wt
  Entrez Gene: E (a.k.a. GU280_gp04)
  Promoter: CMV
  Tag / fusion protein: Cleavable TEV;6xHis-003 (C terminal on backbone)
  Cloning method: Unknown
Resource information
  A portion of this plasmid was derived from a plasmid made by: GinkgoBioworks
Depositor comments: NCBI reference sequence: 43740570
How to cite: pGBW-m4133668 was a gift from Ginkgo Bioworks & Benjie Chen (Addgene plasmid # 153800 ; http://n2t.net/addgene:153800 ; RRID:Addgene_153800)
